Addgene plasmid #181699: pVRC8400-SARS-CoV-2-RBD-C.37-AVI
Purpose: Expresses SARS-CoV-2 RBD domain from the C.37 variant with single chain Fc, HRV3C protease cleavage site, and AVI tag
Depositing lab: Peter Kwong. Depositing organization: National Institute of Allergy and Infectious Diseases (NIAID). Publication: Molecular probes of spike ectodomain and its subdomains for SARS-CoV-2 variants, Alpha through Omicron. Teng IT, Nazzari AF, Choe M, Liu T, Oliveira de Souza M, Petrova Y, Tsybovsky Y, Wang S, Zhang B, Artamonov M, Madan B, Huang A, Lopez Acevedo SN, Pan X, Ruckwardt TJ, DeKosky BJ, Mascola JR, Misasi J, Sullivan NJ, Zhou T, Kwong PD. PLoS One. 2022 May 24;17(5):e0268767. doi: 10.1371/journal.pone.0268767. eCollection 2022. PubMed 35609088.
Backbone
  Vector backbone: pVRC8400
  Vector type: Mammalian Expression
Growth in bacteria
  Bacterial resistance: Kanamycin, 50 μg/mL
  Growth temperature: 37°C
  Growth strain: DH5alpha
  Copy number: Unknown
Gene/Insert
  Gene/Insert name: SARS-CoV-2-RBD-C.37
  Mutation: L452Q, F490S
  Entrez Gene: S (a.k.a. GU280_gp02, spike glycoprotein)
  Tag / fusion protein: scFc (N terminal on insert); HRV3C (N terminal on insert); AVI (C terminal on insert)
Terms and licenses: Academic/Nonprofit Terms; Industry Terms: Not Available to Industry
Depositor comments: Please visit https://www.biorxiv.org/content/10.1101/2021.12.29.474491v1 for bioRxiv preprint.
How to cite: pVRC8400-SARS-CoV-2-RBD-C.37-AVI was a gift from Peter Kwong (Addgene plasmid # 181699 ; http://n2t.net/addgene:181699 ; RRID:Addgene_181699)
