[The description below was written by a language model from this plasmid's Addgene catalogue record and pLannotate feature annotations shown in this document.]
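Description:
pVRC8400-SARS-CoV-2-RBD-C.37-AVI is a 6,558-nt mammalian expression plasmid built on the pVRC8400 backbone for producing a secreted, taggable form of the SARS-CoV-2 spike receptor-binding domain (RBD) from the C.37 variant. It is propagated in E. coli through a high-copy ColE1/pUC-type origin and selected with kanamycin via an aph(3')-Ia (KanR) gene. The annotated fragments of bla, rop, bom and a Tn903 transposase are backbone remnants rather than functional modules.

The expression cassette uses the human CMV immediate-early enhancer and promoter, followed by a truncated HTLV-1 5' LTR segment and a modified CMV intron A fragment, elements commonly combined to boost transcript processing and expression. It ends in a bovine growth hormone polyadenylation signal. The open reading frame begins with a short sequence matching a mouse immunoglobulin heavy-chain variable gene, which probably serves as a secretion leader, although the record does not say so explicitly. Next comes human IgG1 constant-region sequence corresponding to the single-chain Fc (scFc) listed in the catalogue, then the spike fragment covering the RBD with the L452Q and F490S substitutions. According to the catalogue, an HRV3C protease site lies between the Fc and the RBD and an AVI tag follows the RBD; neither was picked up as a separate feature in the annotation.

This layout lets the fusion be captured through its Fc portion and the RBD then be released by HRV3C cleavage, while the AVI tag permits site-specific biotinylation. The associated publication describes such constructs as molecular probes of the spike and its subdomains across SARS-CoV-2 variants.
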