Features (pLannotate 1.2.2; 15 found; start..end, strand, type, name):
    137..235     +  misc_feature   bom (fragment): basis of mobility region from pBR322
    321..700     +  enhancer       CMV enhancer: human cytomegalovirus immediate early enhancer
    701..904     +  promoter       CMV promoter: human cytomegalovirus (CMV) immediate early promoter
    993..1220    +  LTR            5' LTR (truncated) (fragment): truncated 5' long terminal repeat (LTR) from human T-cell leukemia virus (HTLV) type 1
   1224..1334    +  intron         CMV intron (fragment): modified intron A from human cytomegalovirus
   1385..1453    +  CDS            Ighv1-61 (fragment): HVM05_MOUSE - Also known as Igh-VJ558. Experimental evidence at protein level: Swiss-Prot protein existence level 1. From Mus musculus (Mouse).
   1787..2803    +  CDS            IGHG1: IGHG1_HUMAN - Experimental evidence at protein level: Swiss-Prot protein existence level 1. Constant region of immunoglobulin heavy chains. Immunoglobulins, also known as antibodies, are membrane-bound or secreted glycoproteins produced by B lymphocytes. In the recognition phase of humoral immunity, the membrane-bound immunoglobulins serve as receptors which, upon binding of a specific antigen, trigger the clonal expansion and differentiation of B lymphocytes into immunoglobulins- secreting plasma cells. Secreted immunoglobulins mediate the effector phase of humoral immunity, which results in
   2858..3484    +  CDS            S (fragment): SPIKE_SARS2 - Experimental evidence at protein level: Swiss-Prot protein existence level 1. [Spike glycoprotein]: May down-regulate host tetherin (BST2) by lysosomal degradation, thereby counteracting its antiviral activity. From Severe acute respiratory syndrome coronavirus 2 (2019-nCoV) (SARS-CoV-2).
   3546..3770    +  polyA_signal   bGH poly(A) signal: bovine growth hormone polyadenylation signal
   4308..4896    -  rep_origin     ori: high-copy-number ColE1/pMB1/pBR322/pUC origin of replication
   5068..5139    -  CDS            bla(M) (fragment): β-lactamase lacking the signal sequence; bla(M); allows cytosolic expression of β-lactamase
   5151..5297    -  CDS            TRA2_ECOLX (fragment): Protein predicted: Swiss-Prot protein existence level 4. Required for transposition of transposon Tn903. From Escherichia coli.
   5438..6253    -  CDS            KanR: aminoglycoside phosphotransferase; aph(3')-Ia; confers resistance to kanamycin in bacteria or G418 (Geneticin®) in eukaryotes
   6376..6463    -  promoter       AmpR promoter (fragment): bla
   6558..35      +  CDS            rop (fragment) (across the origin): Rop protein, which maintains plasmids at low copy number; rop
>Addgene plasmid #181699 | pVRC8400-SARS-CoV-2-RBD-C.37-AVI | addgene full sequence | sequence record 355608 | Addgene NGS Result
TCGCGCGTTTCGGTGATGACGGTGAAAACCTCTGACACATGCAGCTCCCGGAGACGGTCACAGCTTGTCT
GTAAGCGGATGCCGGGAGCAGACAAGCCCGTCAGGGCGCGTCAGCGGGTGTTGGCGGGTGTCGGGGCTGG
CTTAACTATGCGGCATCAGAGCAGATTGTACTGAGAGTGCACCATATGCGGTGTGAAATACCGCACAGAT
GCGTAAGGAGAAAATACCGCATCAGATTGGCTATTGGCCATTGCATACGTTGTATCCATATCATAATATG
TACATTTATATTGGCTCATGTCCAACATTACCGCCATGTTGACATTGATTATTGACTAGTTATTAATAGT
AATCAATTACGGGGTCATTAGTTCATAGCCCATATATGGAGTTCCGCGTTACATAACTTACGGTAAATGG
CCCGCCTGGCTGACCGCCCAACGACCCCCGCCCATTGACGTCAATAATGACGTATGTTCCCATAGTAACG
CCAATAGGGACTTTCCATTGACGTCAATGGGTGGAGTATTTACGGTAAACTGCCCACTTGGCAGTACATC
AAGTGTATCATATGCCAAGTACGCCCCCTATTGACGTCAATGACGGTAAATGGCCCGCCTGGCATTATGC
CCAGTACATGACCTTATGGGACTTTCCTACTTGGCAGTACATCTACGTATTAGTCATCGCTATTACCATG
GTGATGCGGTTTTGGCAGTACATCAATGGGCGTGGATAGCGGTTTGACTCACGGGGATTTCCAAGTCTCC
ACCCCATTGACGTCAATGGGAGTTTGTTTTGGCACCAAAATCAACGGGACTTTCCAAAATGTCGTAACAA
CTCCGCCCCATTGACGCAAATGGGCGGTAGGCGTGTACGGTGGGAGGTCTATATAAGCAGAGCTCGTTTA
GTGAACCGTCAGATCGCCTGGAGACGCCATCCACGCTGTTTTGACCTCCATAGAAGACACCGGGACCGAT
CCAGCCTCCATCGGCTCGCATCTCTCCTTCACGCGCCCGCCGCCCTACCTGAGGCCGCCATCCACGCCGG
TTGAGTCGCGTTCTGCCGCCTCCCGCCTGTGGTGCCTCCTGAACTGCGTCCGCCGTCTAGGTAAGTTTAA
AGCTCAGGTCGAGACCGGGCCTTTGTCCGGCGCTCCCTTGGAGCCTACCTAGACTCAGCCGGCTCTCCAC
GCTTTGCCTGACCCTGCTTGCTCAACTCTAGTTAACGGTGGAGGGCAGTGTAGTCTGAGCAGTACTCGTT
GCTGCCGCGCGCGCCACCAGACATAATAGCTGACAGACTAACAGACTGTTCCTTTCCATGGGTCTTTTCT
GCAGTCACCGTCGTCGACACGTGTGATCAGATATCGCGGCCGCTCTAGACCACCATGGGATGGTCATGTA
TCATCCTTTTTCTAGTAGCAACTGCAACCGGTGTACATTCCGCACCAGAGCTGCTGGGAGGACCTAGCGT
GTTCCTGTTTCCCCCTAAGCCTAAGGACACCCTGATGATCAGCCGGACCCCAGAGGTGACATGCGTGGTG
GTGGACGTGTCCCACGAGGACCCCGAGGTGAAGTTCAACTGGTACGTGGATGGCGTGGAGGTGCACAATG
CCAAGACCAAGCCAAGGGAGGAGCAGTACAACTCTACCTATCGCGTGGTGAGCGTGCTGACAGTGCTGCA
CCAGGACTGGCTGAACGGCAAGGAGTACAAGTGTAAGGTGTCTAATAAGGCCCTGCCTGCCCCAATCGAG
AAGACCATCAGCAAGGCAAAGGGACAGCCAAGGGAGCCTCAGGTGTATACCCTGCCACCCAGCCGCGACG
AGCTGACAAAGAACCAGGTGTCCCTGTACTGCCTGGTGAAGGGCTTCTATCCTTCCGATATCGCCGTGGA
GTGGGAGTCTAATGGCCAGCCAGAGAACAATTACAAGACCACACCTCCAGTGCTGGACTCCGATGGCTCT
TTCTTTCTGTATTCCAAGCTGACCGTGGATAAGAGCCGGTGGCAGCAGGGCAACGTGTTTAGCTGTTCCG
TGATGCACGAGGCCCTGCACAATCACTACACACAGAAGTCTCTGAGCCTGTCCCCCGGCAAGGGAGGAGG
AGGCAGCGGCGGAGGAGGCTCCGGAGGCGGCGGCTCTGGCGGCGGCGGCAGCGCCCCTGAACTGCTGGGA
GGACCAAGCGTGTTCCTGTTTCCACCTAAGCCCAAAGATACCCTGATGATCTCCAGGACCCCTGAAGTCA
CCTGCGTGGTCGTGGACGTGTCTCATGAGGACCCCGAAGTCAAGTTCAACTGGTACGTGGACGGAGTCGA
AGTCCATAACGCCAAGACCAAGCCTAGAGAAGAGCAGTACAACTCCACCTATAGAGTGGTGTCTGTGCTG
ACAGTGCTGCATCAGGATTGGCTGAATGGCAAGGAATATAAGTGTAAGGTGAGCAATAAGGCCCTGCCCG
CCCCTATCGAGAAGACCATCTCTAAAGCCAAAGGACAGCCAAGGGAGCCACAGGTGTATACACTGCCACC
CAGCCGGGACGAGCTGACCAAGAACCAGGTGAGCCTGACATGTCTGGTCAAGGGCTTCTACCCCAGTGAC
ATTGCTGTGGAGTGGGAGTCCAATGGCCAGCCTGAGAACAATTATAAAACTACCCCACCAGTGCTGGACA
GCGATGGCTCCTTCTTTCTGACCAGCAAGCTGACAGTGGATAAGTCCCGCTGGCAGCAGGGAAACGTGTT
TTCTTGTAGCGTGATGCATGAGGCCCTGCATAACCACTACACCCAGAAGTCCCTGTCTCTGAGCCCAGGC
AAGGGAGGCAGCGGAGGCGGAGGCAGCGGAGGCCTGGAGGTGCTGTTTCAGGGCCCTCCAAACATTACCA
ACCTCTGCCCCTTCGGCGAGGTGTTTAACGCCACAAGATTTGCCTCCGTTTACGCCTGGAATAGAAAGAG
AATCAGCAATTGTGTGGCCGACTACTCCGTGCTGTATAACAGCGCCTCTTTCAGCACCTTCAAGTGCTAC
GGCGTTTCCCCAACAAAGCTGAATGACCTGTGCTTCACCAACGTGTACGCCGACTCCTTCGTAATTAGAG
GCGATGAGGTGCGGCAGATCGCACCAGGCCAGACCGGTAAGATCGCTGACTACAACTATAAGCTGCCTGA
TGATTTTACAGGCTGCGTGATCGCCTGGAACTCTAACAACCTGGATAGCAAGGTGGGCGGCAACTACAAC
TACCAGTACCGGCTGTTTCGCAAGTCTAACCTGAAACCTTTCGAGAGAGACATCTCCACAGAGATCTACC
AGGCCGGTTCTACACCTTGTAACGGGGTGGAAGGCTTCAACTGTTACTCCCCTCTGCAAAGCTACGGCTT
CCAGCCTACCAATGGAGTCGGCTACCAGCCATACCGGGTGGTCGTGCTGTCCTTCGAGTTACTCCACGCC
CCCGCCACCGTCTGCGGTGGAGGAGGCCTGGTGCCACAGCAGAGCGGAGGCCTGAACGACATCTTCGAGG
CCCAGAAGATCGAGTGGCACGAGGGCTGATGAGGATCCAGATCTGCTGTGCCTTCTAGTTGCCAGCCATC
TGTTGTTTGCCCCTCCCCCGTGCCTTCCTTGACCCTGGAAGGTGCCACTCCCACTGTCCTTTCCTAATAA
AATGAGGAAATTGCATCGCATTGTCTGAGTAGGTGTCATTCTATTCTGGGGGGTGGGGTGGGGCAGGACA
GCAAGGGGGAGGATTGGGAAGACAATAGCAGGCATGCTGGGGATGCGGTGGGCTCTATGGGTACCCAGGT
GCTGAAGAATTGACCCGGTTCCTCCTGGGCCAGAAAGAAGCAGGCACATCCCCTTCTCTGTGACACACCC
TGTCCACGCCCCTGGTTCTTAGTTCCAGCCCCACTCATAGGACACTCATAGCTCAGGAGGGCTCCGCCTT
CAATCCCACCCGCTAAAGTACTTGGAGCGGTCTCTCCCTCCCTCATCAGCCCACCAAACCAAACCTAGCC
TCCAAGAGTGGGAAGAAATTAAAGCAAGATAGGCTATTAAGTGCAGAGGGAGAGAAAATGCCTCCAACAT
GTGAGGAAGTAATGAGAGAAATCATAGAATTTTAAGGCCATGATTTAAGGCCATCATGGCCTTAATCTTC
CGCTTCCTCGCTCACTGACTCGCTGCGCTCGGTCGTTCGGCTGCGGCGAGCGGTATCAGCTCACTCAAAG
GCGGTAATACGGTTATCCACAGAATCAGGGGATAACGCAGGAAAGAACATGTGAGCAAAAGGCCAGCAAA
AGGCCAGGAACCGTAAAAAGGCCGCGTTGCTGGCGTTTTTCCATAGGCTCCGCCCCCCTGACGAGCATCA
CAAAAATCGACGCTCAAGTCAGAGGTGGCGAAACCCGACAGGACTATAAAGATACCAGGCGTTTCCCCCT
GGAAGCTCCCTCGTGCGCTCTCCTGTTCCGACCCTGCCGCTTACCGGATACCTGTCCGCCTTTCTCCCTT
CGGGAAGCGTGGCGCTTTCTCATAGCTCACGCTGTAGGTATCTCAGTTCGGTGTAGGTCGTTCGCTCCAA
GCTGGGCTGTGTGCACGAACCCCCCGTTCAGCCCGACCGCTGCGCCTTATCCGGTAACTATCGTCTTGAG
TCCAACCCGGTAAGACACGACTTATCGCCACTGGCAGCAGCCACTGGTAACAGGATTAGCAGAGCGAGGT
ATGTAGGCGGTGCTACAGAGTTCTTGAAGTGGTGGCCTAACTACGGCTACACTAGAAGAACAGTATTTGG
TATCTGCGCTCTGCTGAAGCCAGTTACCTTCGGAAAAAGAGTTGGTAGCTCTTGATCCGGCAAACAAACC
ACCGCTGGTAGCGGTGGTTTTTTTGTTTGCAAGCAGCAGATTACGCGCAGAAAAAAAGGATCTCAAGAAG
ATCCTTTGATCTTTTCTACGGGGTCTGACGCTCAGTGGAACGAAAACTCACGTTAAGGGATTTTGGTCAT
GAGATTATCAAAAAGGATCTTCACCTAGATCCTTTTAAATTAAAAATGAAGTTTTAAATCAATCTAAAGT
ATATATGAGTAAACTTGGTCTGACAGTTACCAATGCTTAATCAGTGAGGCACCTATCTCAGCGATCTGTC
TATTTCGTTCATCCATAGTTGCCTGACTCGGGGGGGGGGGGCGCTGAGGTCTGCCTCGTGAAGAAGGTGT
TGCTGACTCATACCAGGCCTGAATCGCCCCATCATCCAGCCAGAAAGTGAGGGAGCCACGGTTGATGAGA
GCTTTGTTGTAGGTGGACCAGTTGGTGATTTTGAACTTTTGCTTTGCCACGGAACGGTCTGCGTTGTCGG
GAAGATGCGTGATCTGATCCTTCAACTCAGCAAAAGTTCGATTTATTCAACAAAGCCGCCGTCCCGTCAA
GTCAGCGTAATGCTCTGCCAGTGTTACAACCAATTAACCAATTCTGATTAGAAAAACTCATCGAGCATCA
AATGAAACTGCAATTTATTCATATCAGGATTATCAATACCATATTTTTGAAAAAGCCGTTTCTGTAATGA
AGGAGAAAACTCACCGAGGCAGTTCCATAGGATGGCAAGATCCTGGTATCGGTCTGCGATTCCGACTCGT
CCAACATCAATACAACCTATTAATTTCCCCTCGTCAAAAATAAGGTTATCAAGTGAGAAATCACCATGAG
TGACGACTGAATCCGGTGAGAATGGCAAAAGCTTATGCATTTCTTTCCAGACTTGTTCAACAGGCCAGCC
ATTACGCTCGTCATCAAAATCACTCGCATCAACCAAACCGTTATTCATTCGTGATTGCGCCTGAGCGAGA
CGAAATACGCGATCGCTGTTAAAAGGACAATTACAAACAGGAATCGAATGCAACCGGCGCAGGAACACTG
CCAGCGCATCAACAATATTTTCACCTGAATCAGGATATTCTTCTAATACCTGGAATGCTGTTTTCCCGGG
GATCGCAGTGGTGAGTAACCATGCATCATCAGGAGTACGGATAAAATGCTTGATGGTCGGAAGAGGCATA
AATTCCGTCAGCCAGTTTAGTCTGACCATCTCATCTGTAACATCATTGGCAACGCTACCTTTGCCATGTT
TCAGAAACAACTCTGGCGCATCGGGCTTCCCATACAATCGATAGATTGTCGCACCTGATTGCCCGACATT
ATCGCGAGCCCATTTATACCCATATAAATCAGCATCCATGTTGGAATTTAATCGCGGCCTCGAGCAAGAC
GTTTCCCGTTGAATATGGCTCATAACACCCCTTGTATTACTGTTTATGTAAGCAGACAGTTTTATTGTTC
ATGATGATATATTTTTATCTTGTGCAATGTAACATCAGAGATTTTGAGACACAACGTGGCTTTCCCCCCC
CCCCCATTATTGAAGCATTTATCAGGGTTATTGTCTCATGAGCGGATACATATTTGAATGTATTTAGAAA
AATAAACAAATAGGGGTTCCGCGCACATTTCCCCGAAAAGTGCCACCTGACGTCTAAGAAACCATTATTA
TCATGACATTAACCTATAAAAATAGGCGTATCACGAGGCCCTTTCGTC
